>Addgene plasmid #217733 | HA-MBP-TEVpCS-ADGRG2 CTFdeltaTA-FLAG | addgene full sequence | sequence record 429942 | Addgene NGS Result
GGATCTGCGATCGCTCCGGTGCCCGTCAGTGGGCAGAGCGCACATCGCCCACAGTCCCCGAGAAGTTGGG
GGGAGGGGTCGGCAATTGAACGGGTGCCTAGAGAAGGTGGCGCGGGGTAAACTGGGAAAGTGATGTCGTG
TACTGGCTCCGCCTTTTTCCCGAGGGTGGGGGAGAACCGTATATAAGTGCAGTAGTCGCCGTGAACGTTC
TTTTTCGCAACGGGTTTGCCGCCAGAACACAGCTGAAGCTTCGAGGGGCTCGCATCTCTCCTTCACGCGC
CCGCCGCCCTACCTGAGGCCGCCATCCACGCCGGTTGAGTCGCGTTCTGCCGCCTCCCGCCTGTGGTGCC
TCCTGAACTGCGTCCGCCGTCTAGGTAAGTTTAAAGCTCAGGTCGAGACCGGGCCTTTGTCCGGCGCTCC
CTTGGAGCCTACCTAGACTCAGCCGGCTCTCCACGCTTTGCCTGACCCTGCTTGCTCAACTCTACGTCTT
TGTTTCGTTTTCTGTTCTGCGCCGTTACAGATCCAAGCTGTGACCGGCGCCTACCTGAGATCACCGGCGA
AGGAGGGCCACCATGTACAGGATGCAACTCCTGTCTTGCATTGCACTAAGTCTTGCACTTGTCACGAATT
CGTACCCATACGATGTTCCAGATTACGCTGGATCCAAAATTGAAGAAGGCAAACTGGTGATTTGGATTAA
CGGCGATAAAGGCTATAACGGCCTGGCGGAAGTGGGCAAAAAATTTGAAAAAGATACCGGCATTAAAGTG
ACCGTGGAACATCCGGATAAACTGGAAGAAAAATTTCCGCAGGTGGCGGCGACCGGCGATGGCCCGGATA
TTATTTTTTGGGCGCATGATCGCTTTGGCGGCTATGCGCAGAGCGGCCTGCTGGCGGAAATTACCCCGGA
TAAAGCGTTTCAGGATAAACTGTATCCGTTTACCTGGGATGCGGTGCGCTATAACGGCAAACTGATTGCG
TATCCGATTGCGGTGGAAGCGCTGAGCCTGATTTATAACAAAGATCTGCTGCCGAACCCGCCGAAAACCT
GGGAAGAAATTCCGGCGCTGGATAAAGAACTGAAAGCGAAAGGCAAAAGCGCGCTGATGTTTAACCTGCA
GGAACCGTATTTTACCTGGCCGCTGATTGCGGCGGATGGCGGCTATGCGTTTAAATATGAAAACGGCAAA
TATGATATTAAAGATGTGGGCGTGGATAACGCGGGCGCGAAAGCGGGCCTGACCTTTCTGGTGGATCTGA
TTAAAAACAAACATATGAACGCGGATACCGATTATAGCATTGCGGAAGCGGCGTTTAACAAAGGCGAAAC
CGCGATGACCATTAACGGCCCGTGGGCGTGGAGCAACATTGATACCAGCAAAGTGAACTATGGCGTGACC
GTGCTGCCGACCTTTAAAGGCCAGCCGAGCAAACCGTTTGTGGGCGTGCTGAGCGCGGGCATTAACGCGG
CGAGCCCGAACAAAGAACTGGCGAAAGAATTTCTGGAAAACTATCTGCTGACCGATGAAGGCCTGGAAGC
GGTGAACAAAGATAAACCGCTGGGCGCGGTGGCGCTGAAAAGCTATGAAGAAGAACTGGCGAAAGATCCG
CGCATTGCGGCGACCATGGAAAACGCGCAGAAAGGCGAAATTATGCCGAACATTCCGCAGATGAGCGCGT
TTTGGTATGCGGTGCGCACCGCGGTGATTAACGCGGCGAGCGGCCGCCAGACCGTGGATGAAGCGCTGAA
AGATGCGCAGACCAACGAGAACCTTTACTTCCAAGATCTGTCTAGGACATCTGTGCTGCCAGCCCAGATG
ATGGCCCTGACATTTATCACTTACATTGGCTGCGGTCTGTCTAGCATTTTCCTGTCCGTTACTCTGGTGA
CCTACATTGCCTTCGAAAAGATCAGAAGGGACTATCCCTCTAAGATCCTCATCCAGCTGTGCGCTGCCCT
GCTTCTCCTGAACCTGGTTTTCCTTCTGGACTCCTGGATCGCCCTCTACAAGATGCAGGGCCTGTGTATC
TCTGTGGCTGTTTTCCTGCACTACTTTCTGCTCGTGTCCTTCACTTGGATGGGACTGGAGGCTTTCCACA
TGTACCTGGCCCTGGTGAAGGTGTTCAATACATACATCCGCAAATATATCCTGAAGTTCTGCATTGTGGG
CTGGGGCGTGCCTGCTGTGGTCGTGACCATTATCTTGACAATTAGTCCGGATAATTACGGTCTGGGCTCC
TATGGTAAGTTTCCAAACGGGAGCCCCGATGACTTCTGCTGGATCAACAATAACGCTGTATTTTATATCA
CCGTTGTGGGGTATTTTTGCGTGATCTTTCTCCTGAACGTTTCCATGTTCATCGTCGTGCTGGTCCAACT
CTGTCGTATCAAAAAGAAAAAGCAGCTGGGAGCACAGCGTAAAACTTCAATCCAGGACCTGAGATCTATC
GCCGGCCTGACCTTCCTCCTGGGGATCACCTGGGGCTTTGCCTTTTTCGCATGGGGCCCCGTCAACGTAA
CATTCATGTACCTGTTTGCGATCTTTAACACACTGCAAGGTTTTTTCATCTTCATCTTCTACTGCGTCGC
CAAAGAGAACGTCCGTAAGCAGTGGCGCAGGTACCTGTGCTGTGGCAAGCTGCGCCTCGCAGAGAACTCC
GACTGGTCCAAGACAGCAACTAACGGTCTGAAGAAACAGACTGTAAATCAGGGGGTCAGTTCCAGTTCCA
ACTCCCTCCAAAGCAGTAGCAACAGTACCAACAGCACCACACTTCTCGTGAATAACGACTGCAGTGTTCA
CGCCAGCGGCAATGGAAACGCTAGCACTGAGAGAAACGGCGTTTCTTTCTCCGTGCAGAATGGCGATGTT
TGCCTGCACGACTTTACAGGGAAGCAGCACATGTTCAATGAAAAGGAAGATTCCTGTAACGGGAAAGGTA
GGATGGCTCTGAGACGTACCTCCAAGAGGGGTAGCCTGCACTTCATCGAGCAGATGGGTTCTGACTACAA
AGACGATGACGACAAGTGAAGATCTGACAAAACTCACACATGCCCACCGTGCCCAGCACCTGAACTCCTG
GGGGGACCGTCAGTCTTCCTCTTCCCCCCAAAACCCAAGGACACCCTCATGATCTCCCGGACCCCTGAGG
TCACATGCGTGGTGGTGGACGTGAGCCACGAAGACCCTGAGGTCAAGTTCAACTGGTACGTGGACGGCGT
GGAGGTGCATAATGCCAAGACAAAGCCGCGGGAGGAGCAGTACAACAGCACGTACCGTGTGGTCAGCGTC
CTCACCGTCCTGCACCAGGACTGGCTGAATGGCAAGGAGTACAAGTGCAAGGTCTCCAACAAAGCCCTCC
CAGCCCCCATCGAGAAAACCATCTCCAAAGCCAAAGGGCAGCCCCGAGAACCACAGGTGTACACCCTGCC
CCCATCCCGGGAGGAGATGACCAAGAACCAGGTCAGCCTGACCTGCCTGGTCAAAGGCTTCTATCCCAGC
GACATCGCCGTGGAGTGGGAGAGCAATGGGCAGCCGGAGAACAACTACAAGACCACGCCTCCCGTGCTGG
ACTCCGACGGCTCCTTCTTCCTCTACAGCAAGCTCACCGTGGACAAGAGCAGGTGGCAGCAGGGGAACGT
CTTCTCATGCTCCGTGATGCACGAGGCTCTGCACAACCACTACACGCAGAAGAGCCTCTCCCTGTCTCCG
GGTAAATGAGTGCTAGCTGGCCAGACATGATAAGATACATTGATGAGTTTGGACAAACCACAACTAGAAT
GCAGTGAAAAAAATGCTTTATTTGTGAAATTTGTGATGCTATTGCTTTATTTGTAACCATTATAAGCTGC
AATAAACAAGTTAACAACAACAATTGCATTCATTTTATGTTTCAGGTTCAGGGGGAGGTGTGGGAGGTTT
TTTAAAGCAAGTAAAACCTCTACAAATGTGGTATGGAATTAATTCTAAAATACAGCATAGCAAAACTTTA
ACCTCCAAATCAAGCCTCTACTTGAATCCTTTTCTGAGGGATGAATAAGGCATAGGCATCAGGGGCTGTT
GCCAATGTGCATTAGCTGTTTGCAGCCTCACCTTCTTTCATGGAGTTTAAGATATAGTGTATTTTCCCAA
GGTTTGAACTAGCTCTTCATTTCTTTATGTTTTAAATGCACTGACCTCCCACATTCCCTTTTTAGTAAAA
TATTCAGAAATAATTTAAATACATCATTGCAATGAAAATAAATGTTTTTTATTAGGCAGAATCCAGATGC
TCAAGGCCCTTCATAATATCCCCCAGTTTAGTAGTTGGACTTAGGGAACAAAGGAACCTTTAATAGAAAT
TGGACAGCAAGAAAGCGAGCTTCTAGCTTATCCTCAGTCCTGCTCCTCTGCCACAAAGTGCACGCAGTTG
CCGGCCGGGTCGCGCAGGGCGAACTCCCGCCCCCACGGCTGCTCGCCGATCTCGGTCATGGCCGGCCCGG
AGGCGTCCCGGAAGTTCGTGGACACGACCTCCGACCACTCGGCGTACAGCTCGTCCAGGCCGCGCACCCA
CACCCAGGCCAGGGTGTTGTCCGGCACCACCTGGTCCTGGACCGCGCTGATGAACAGGGTCACGTCGTCC
CGGACCACACCGGCGAAGTCGTCCTCCACGAAGTCCCGGGAGAACCCGAGCCGGTCGGTCCAGAACTCGA
CCGCTCCGGCGACGTCGCGCGCGGTGAGCACCGGAACGGCACTGGTCAACTTGGCCATGATGGCTCCTCC
TGTCAGGAGAGGAAAGAGAAGAAGGTTAGTACAATTGCTATAGTGAGTTGTATTATACTATGCAGATATA
CTATGCCAATGATTAATTGTCAAACTAGGGCTGCAGGGTTCATAGTGCCACTTTTCCTGCACTGCCCCAT
CTCCTGCCCACCCTTTCCCAGGCATAGACAGTCAGTGACTTACCAAACTCACAGGAGGGAGAAGGCAGAA
GCTTGAGACAGACCCGCGGGACCGCCGAACTGCGAGGGGACGTGGCTAGGGCGGCTTCTTTTATGGTGCG
CCGGCCCTCGGAGGCAGGGCGCTCGGGGAGGCCTAGCGGCCAATCTGCGGTGGCAGGAGGCGGGGCCGAA
GGCCGTGCCTGACCAATCCGGAGCACATAGGAGTCTCAGCCCCCCGCCCCAAAGCAAGGGGAAGTCACGC
GCCTGTAGCGCCAGCGTGTTGTGAAATGGGGGCTTGGGGGGGTTGGGGCCCTGACTAGTCAAAACAAACT
CCCATTGACGTCAATGGGGTGGAGACTTGGAAATCCCCGTGAGTCAAACCGCTATCCACGCCCATTGATG
TACTGCCAAAACCGCATCATCATGGTAATAGCGATGACTAATACGTAGATGTACTGCCAAGTAGGAAAGT
CCCATAAGGTCATGTACTGGGCATAATGCCAGGCGGGCCATTTACCGTCATTGACGTCAATAGGGGGCGT
ACTTGGCATATGATACACTTGATGTACTGCCAAGTGGGCAGTTTACCGTAAATACTCCACCCATTGACGT
CAATGGAAAGTCCCTATTGGCGTTACTATGGGAACATACGTCATTATTGACGTCAATGGGCGGGGGTCGT
TGGGCGGTCAGCCAGGCGGGCCATTTACCGTAAGTTATGTAACGCCTGCAGGTTAATTAAGAACATGTGA
GCAAAAGGCCAGCAAAAGGCCAGGAACCGTAAAAAGGCCGCGTTGCTGGCGTTTTTCCATAGGCTCCGCC
CCCCTGACGAGCATCACAAAAATCGACGCTCAAGTCAGAGGTGGCGAAACCCGACAGGACTATAAAGATA
CCAGGCGTTTCCCCCTGGAAGCTCCCTCGTGCGCTCTCCTGTTCCGACCCTGCCGCTTACCGGATACCTG
TCCGCCTTTCTCCCTTCGGGAAGCGTGGCGCTTTCTCATAGCTCACGCTGTAGGTATCTCAGTTCGGTGT
AGGTCGTTCGCTCCAAGCTGGGCTGTGTGCACGAACCCCCCGTTCAGCCCGACCGCTGCGCCTTATCCGG
TAACTATCGTCTTGAGTCCAACCCGGTAAGACACGACTTATCGCCACTGGCAGCAGCCACTGGTAACAGG
ATTAGCAGAGCGAGGTATGTAGGCGGTGCTACAGAGTTCTTGAAGTGGTGGCCTAACTACGGCTACACTA
GAAGAACAGTATTTGGTATCTGCGCTCTGCTGAAGCCAGTTACCTTCGGAAAAAGAGTTGGTAGCTCTTG
ATCCGGCAAACAAACCACCGCTGGTAGCGGTGGTTTTTTTGTTTGCAAGCAGCAGATTACGCGCAGAAAA
AAAGGATCTCAAGAAGATCCTTTGATCTTTTCTACGGGGTCTGACGCTCAGTGGAACGAAAACTCACGTT
AAGGGATTTTGGTCATGGCTAGTTAATTAACATTTAAATCAGCGGCCGCAATAAAATATCTTTATTTTCA
TTACATCTGTGTGTTGGTTTTTTGTGTGAATCGTAACTAACATACGCTCTCCATCAAAACAAAACGAAAC
AAAACAAACTAGCAAAATAGGCTGTCCCCAGTGCAAGTGCAGGTGCCAGAACATTTCTCTATCGAA
Features (pLannotate 1.2.2; 17 found; start..end, strand, type, name):
     31..242     +  promoter       EF-1α core promoter: core promoter for human elongation factor EF-1α
    255..523     +  LTR            5' LTR (truncated): truncated 5' long terminal repeat (LTR) from human T-cell leukemia virus (HTLV) type 1
    573..632     +  sig_peptide    IL-2 signal sequence: human interleukin-2 signal sequence
    633..659     +  CDS            3xHA (fragment): three tandem HA epitope tags
    663..1763    +  CDS            malE (fragment): MALE_ECO57 - Experimental evidence at protein level: Swiss-Prot protein existence level 1. Part of the ABC transporter complex MalEFGK involved in maltose/maltodextrin import. Binds maltose and higher maltodextrins. From Escherichia coli O157:H7.
   1785..2996    +  CDS            ADGRG2 (fragment): AGRG2_HUMAN - Also known as GPR64 From Homo sapiens (Human).
   3036..3716    +  CDS            IGHG1 (fragment): IGHG1_HUMAN - Experimental evidence at protein level: Swiss-Prot protein existence level 1. Constant region of immunoglobulin heavy chains. Immunoglobulins, also known as antibodies, are membrane-bound or secreted glycoproteins produced by B lymphocytes. In the recognition phase of humoral immunity, the membrane-bound immunoglobulins serve as receptors which, upon binding of a specific antigen, trigger the clonal expansion and differentiation of B lymphocytes into immunoglobulins- secreting plasma cells. Secreted immunoglobulins mediate the effector phase of humoral immunity, which results in
   3741..3862    -  polyA_signal   SV40 poly(A) signal: SV40 polyadenylation signal
   3885..3956    -  CDS            large T antigen (fragment): large T antigen from SV40 (simian virus 40)
   3966..4360    -  polyA_signal   β-globin poly(A): human β-globin polyadenylation signal
   4377..4748    -  CDS            ble: BLE_STRHI - Experimental evidence at protein level: Swiss-Prot protein existence level 1. Binding protein with a strong affinity to the bleomycin family of antibiotics. From Streptoalloteichus hindustanus.
   4810..4853    -  promoter       EM7 promoter (fragment): synthetic bacterial promoter&nbsp
   5240..5339    -  promoter       CMV promoter (fragment): human cytomegalovirus (CMV) immediate early promoter
   5341..5644    -  enhancer       CMV enhancer: human cytomegalovirus immediate early enhancer
   5724..6312    -  rep_origin     ori: high-copy-number ColE1/pMB1/pBR322/pUC origin of replication
   6420..6468    +  polyA_signal   poly(A) signal: synthetic polyadenylation signal
   6479..6570    +  misc_feature   pause site: RNA polymerase II transcriptional pause signal from the human α2 globin gene
