[The description below was written by a language model from this plasmid's Addgene catalogue record and pLannotate feature annotations shown in this document.]
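Description:
HA-MBP-TEVpCS-ADGRG2 CTFdeltaTA-FLAG is a 6.6 kb mammalian expression plasmid built by Gibson cloning in the pFuse-hIgG1-Fc2 backbone. It replicates in E. coli from a high-copy ColE1/pUC-type origin and is selected with Zeocin through the Streptoalloteichus hindustanus ble gene. That marker sits on the opposite strand under a CMV enhancer/promoter together with the bacterial EM7 promoter and is followed by a β-globin polyadenylation signal, so the same cassette can confer resistance in both bacteria and mammalian cells.

The payload is driven by the composite promoter typical of this backbone, an EF-1α core promoter joined to a truncated HTLV-1 5' LTR segment. The open reading frame begins with the human IL-2 signal sequence, which directs the protein into the secretory pathway. This is followed by an HA epitope (annotated as a fragment of a 3xHA element), E. coli maltose-binding protein, and, according to the construct name, a TEV protease cleavage site. Next comes human ADGRG2 (GPR64) lacking residues 1–612, with a C-terminal FLAG tag. The name indicates that this is the C-terminal fragment with the tethered agonist removed, leaving essentially the transmembrane domain. The FLAG tag and TEV site are not annotated individually in the feature table.

A fragment of the backbone's IgG1 Fc sequence remains downstream of the insert, before the SV40 poly(A) signal. The record does not say whether it is translated, although a C-terminal FLAG tag suggests the reading frame ends before it. The stated purpose is mammalian expression of adhesion GPCR transmembrane domains, and the associated work concerns tethered-agonist signaling in this receptor family.
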