Addgene plasmid #217733: HA-MBP-TEVpCS-ADGRG2 CTFdeltaTA-FLAG
Purpose: Mammalian expression of Adhesion G Protein-Coupled Receptor transmembrane domains
Depositing lab: Stephen Blacklow. Depositing organization: Harvard Medical School. Publication: Heterogeneity of tethered agonist signaling in adhesion G protein-coupled receptors. Dates AN, Jones DTD, Smith JS, Skiba MA, Rich MF, Burruss MM, Kruse AC, Blacklow SC. Cell Chem Biol. 2024 Aug 15;31(8):1542-1553.e4. doi: 10.1016/j.chembiol.2024.03.004. Epub 2024 Apr 11. PubMed 38608683.
Backbone
  Vector backbone: pFuse-hIgG1-Fc2
  Backbone manufacturer: Invitrogen
  Vector type: Mammalian Expression
Growth in bacteria
  Bacterial resistance: Bleocin (Zeocin), 50 μg/mL
  Growth temperature: 37°C
  Growth strain: DH5alpha
  Copy number: High Copy
Gene/Insert
  Gene/Insert name: ADGRG2 (alt name: GPR64)
  Species: H. sapiens (human)
  Mutation: Deletion of residues 1-612
  Entrez Gene: ADGRG2 (a.k.a. CBAVDX, EDDM6, GPR64, HE6, TM7LN2)
  Tag / fusion protein: HA (N terminal on insert); FLAG (C terminal on insert)
  Cloning method: Gibson Cloning
Terms and licenses: Academic/Nonprofit Terms; Industry Terms: Not Available to Industry
Depositor comments: Please visit https://www.biorxiv.org/content/10.1101/2022.07.14.500097v2 for bioRxiv preprint.
How to cite: HA-MBP-TEVpCS-ADGRG2 CTFdeltaTA-FLAG was a gift from Stephen Blacklow (Addgene plasmid # 217733 ; http://n2t.net/addgene:217733 ; RRID:Addgene_217733)
